Addgene plasmid #22380: SRS-MTBD(22/19), AB(monomer), wt
Depositing lab: Ron Vale. Depositing organization: University of California, San Francisco (UCSF). Publication: The affinity of the dynein microtubule-binding domain is modulated by the conformation of its coiled-coil stalk. Gibbons IR, Garbarino JE, Tan CE, Reck-Peterson SL, Vale RD, Carter AP. J Biol Chem. 2005 Jun 24. 280(25):23960-5. 10.1074/jbc.M501636200 PubMed 15826937.
Backbone
  Vector backbone: pET42a
  Backbone manufacturer: EMD
  Vector type: Bacterial Expression
Growth in bacteria
  Bacterial resistance: Kanamycin, 50 μg/mL
  Growth temperature: 37°C
  Growth strain: DH5alpha
  Copy number: Low Copy
Gene/Insert
  Gene/Insert name: Seryl tRNA synthetase (SRS) – mouse cytoplasmic dynein microtubule binding domain (MTBD) fusion protein
  Species: M. musculus (mouse)
  Insert size (bp): 6634
  GenBank ID: FJ039896
  Tag / fusion protein: myc (C terminal on insert); His (C terminal on insert)
  Cloning method: Restriction Enzyme; 5′ cloning site NdeI (not destroyed); 3′ cloning site XhoI (not destroyed)
  Sequencing primers: 5′ N/A
Terms and licenses: Academic/Nonprofit Terms; Industry Terms: Not Available to Industry
How to cite: SRS-MTBD(22/19), AB(monomer), wt was a gift from Ron Vale (Addgene plasmid # 22380 ; http://n2t.net/addgene:22380 ; RRID:Addgene_22380)
