[The description below was written by a language model from this plasmid's Addgene catalogue record and pLannotate feature annotations shown in this document.]
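Description:
SRS-MTBD(22/19), AB(monomer), wt is a bacterial expression plasmid built on the pET42a backbone for producing a chimeric protein in E. coli. It is selected with kanamycin through the aph(3')-Ia KanR gene. It replicates from a ColE1/pBR322-type origin accompanied by the bom region and the rop gene, consistent with the low copy number listed in the catalogue. An f1 origin is also present. The backbone carries lacI under its own promoter. The catalogue gives an insert size of 6,634 bp, but this equals the length of the full plasmid sequence, so it evidently describes the whole construct rather than the insert alone.

The expression cassette consists of a T7 promoter with an adjacent lac operator, the phage T7 gene 10 ribosome binding site, the open reading frame and a T7 terminator. Transcription therefore depends on T7 RNA polymerase in the host and is inducible with IPTG. The insert was cloned between NdeI and XhoI, a route that would normally displace the N-terminal fusion tags of pET42a, and no such tag is annotated. It encodes seryl-tRNA synthetase (SRS) fused to the microtubule-binding domain (MTBD) of mouse cytoplasmic dynein. The annotation tool labels the entire roughly 1.6 kb reading frame as Thermus thermophilus serS and does not mark the dynein-derived segment separately. C-terminal myc and His tags are recorded; only a polyhistidine stretch is annotated, and it allows affinity purification.

The associated publication title indicates that the construct was used to study how the conformation of dynein's coiled-coil stalk modulates the microtubule affinity of the MTBD. The "22/19", "AB(monomer)" and "wt" designations presumably distinguish this variant within a series, but the record does not define them.
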