Features (pLannotate 1.2.2; 19 found; start..end, strand, type, name):
     12..467     +  rep_origin     f1 ori (sequence partly withheld): f1 bacteriophage origin of replication; arrow indicates direction of (+) strand synthesis
    494..551     +  promoter       AmpR promoter (fragment): bla
    560..1375    -  CDS            KanR: aminoglycoside phosphotransferase; aph(3')-Ia; confers resistance to kanamycin in bacteria or G418 (Geneticin®) in eukaryotes
   1497..2085    +  rep_origin     ori: high-copy-number ColE1/pMB1/pBR322/pUC origin of replication
   2271..2413    -  misc_feature   bom: basis of mobility region from pBR322
   2515..2706    -  CDS            rop: Rop protein, which maintains plasmids at low copy number; rop
   2723..3103    +  CDS            YPB1_ECOLX: Protein predicted: Swiss-Prot protein existence level 4. From Escherichia coli.
   3165..3229    -  CDS            TcR (fragment): tetracycline efflux protein; tet; confers resistance to tetracycline
   3244..3265    -  protein_bind   CAP binding site: CAP binding activates transcription in the presence of cAMP. E. coli catabolite activator protein
   3278..4360    -  CDS            lacI: lac repressor; lacI; The lac repressor binds to the lac operator to inhibit transcription in E. coli. This inhibition can be relieved by adding lactose or isopropyl-β-D-thiogalactopyranoside (IPTG).
   4361..4438    -  promoter       lacI promoter: lacI
   4446..4725    -  CDS            TcR (fragment): tetracycline efflux protein; tet; confers resistance to tetracycline
   4751..4769    +  promoter       T7 promoter: promoter for bacteriophage T7 RNA polymerase
   4770..4794    +  protein_bind   lac operator: The lac repressor binds to the lac operator to inhibit transcription in E. coli. This inhibition can be relieved by adding lactose or isopropyl-β-D-thiogalactopyranoside (IPTG). lac repressor encoded by lacI
   4809..4831    +  RBS            RBS: efficient ribosome binding site from bacteriophage T7 gene 10 (Olins and Rangwala, 1989)
   4839..6410    +  CDS            serS: SYS_THET2 - Experimental evidence at protein level: Swiss-Prot protein existence level 1. Catalyzes the attachment of serine to tRNA(Ser). Is also probably able to aminoacylate tRNA(Sec) with serine, to form the misacylated tRNA L-seryl-tRNA(Sec), which will be further converted into selenocysteinyl-tRNA(Sec). From Thermus thermophilus (strain ATCC BAA-163 / DSM 7039 / HB27).
   6462..6485    +  CDS            9xHis (fragment): 9xHis affinity tag
   6511..6554    +  CDS            SET1 (fragment): solubility-enhancement tag derived from T7 phage gene 10B
   6562..6609    +  terminator     T7 terminator: transcription terminator for bacteriophage T7 RNA polymerase
>Addgene plasmid #22380 | SRS-MTBD(22/19), AB(monomer), wt | depositor full sequence | sequence record 10289 | Author sequence
TGGCGAATGGG
[124 nt withheld, positions 12-135]
C
[91 nt withheld, positions 137-227]
A
[49 nt withheld, positions 229-277]
CCTTTGACGTTGGAGTCCACGTTCTTT
[37 nt withheld, positions 305-341]
ACCCTATCTCGGTCTATTCTTTTGATTTATAAGGGATTTTGCCGATTTCGGCCTATTGGTTAAAAAATGA
GCTGATTTAACAAAAATTTAACGCGAATTTTAACAAAATATTAACGTTTACAATTTCAGGTGGCACTTTT
CGGGGAAATGTGCGCGGAACCCCTATTTGTTTATTTTTCTAAATACATTCAAATATGTATCCGCTCATGA
ATTAATTCTTAGAAAAACTCATCGAGCATCAAATGAAACTGCAATTTATTCATATCAGGATTATCAATAC
CATATTTTTGAAAAAGCCGTTTCTGTAATGAAGGAGAAAACTCACCGAGGCAGTTCCATAGGATGGCAAG
ATCCTGGTATCGGTCTGCGATTCCGACTCGTCCAACATCAATACAACCTATTAATTTCCCCTCGTCAAAA
ATAAGGTTATCAAGTGAGAAATCACCATGAGTGACGACTGAATCCGGTGAGAATGGCAAAAGTTTATGCA
TTTCTTTCCAGACTTGTTCAACAGGCCAGCCATTACGCTCGTCATCAAAATCACTCGCATCAACCAAACC
GTTATTCATTCGTGATTGCGCCTGAGCGAGACGAAATACGCGATCGCTGTTAAAAGGACAATTACAAACA
GGAATCGAATGCAACCGGCGCAGGAACACTGCCAGCGCATCAACAATATTTTCACCTGAATCAGGATATT
CTTCTAATACCTGGAATGCTGTTTTCCCGGGGATCGCAGTGGTGAGTAACCATGCATCATCAGGAGTACG
GATAAAATGCTTGATGGTCGGAAGAGGCATAAATTCCGTCAGCCAGTTTAGTCTGACCATCTCATCTGTA
ACATCATTGGCAACGCTACCTTTGCCATGTTTCAGAAACAACTCTGGCGCATCGGGCTTCCCATACAATC
GATAGATTGTCGCACCTGATTGCCCGACATTATCGCGAGCCCATTTATACCCATATAAATCAGCATCCAT
GTTGGAATTTAATCGCGGCCTAGAGCAAGACGTTTCCCGTTGAATATGGCTCATAACACCCCTTGTATTA
CTGTTTATGTAAGCAGACAGTTTTATTGTTCATGACCAAAATCCCTTAACGTGAGTTTTCGTTCCACTGA
GCGTCAGACCCCGTAGAAAAGATCAAAGGATCTTCTTGAGATCCTTTTTTTCTGCGCGTAATCTGCTGCT
TGCAAACAAAAAAACCACCGCTACCAGCGGTGGTTTGTTTGCCGGATCAAGAGCTACCAACTCTTTTTCC
GAAGGTAACTGGCTTCAGCAGAGCGCAGATACCAAATACTGTCCTTCTAGTGTAGCCGTAGTTAGGCCAC
CACTTCAAGAACTCTGTAGCACCGCCTACATACCTCGCTCTGCTAATCCTGTTACCAGTGGCTGCTGCCA
GTGGCGATAAGTCGTGTCTTACCGGGTTGGACTCAAGACGATAGTTACCGGATAAGGCGCAGCGGTCGGG
CTGAACGGGGGGTTCGTGCACACAGCCCAGCTTGGAGCGAACGACCTACACCGAACTGAGATACCTACAG
CGTGAGCTATGAGAAAGCGCCACGCTTCCCGAAGGGAGAAAGGCGGACAGGTATCCGGTAAGCGGCAGGG
TCGGAACAGGAGAGCGCACGAGGGAGCTTCCAGGGGGAAACGCCTGGTATCTTTATAGTCCTGTCGGGTT
TCGCCACCTCTGACTTGAGCGTCGATTTTTGTGATGCTCGTCAGGGGGGCGGAGCCTATGGAAAAACGCC
AGCAACGCGGCCTTTTTACGGTTCCTGGCCTTTTGCTGGCCTTTTGCTCACATGTTCTTTCCTGCGTTAT
CCCCTGATTCTGTGGATAACCGTATTACCGCCTTTGAGTGAGCTGATACCGCTCGCCGCAGCCGAACGAC
CGAGCGCAGCGAGTCAGTGAGCGAGGAAGCGGAAGAGCGCCTGATGCGGTATTTTCTCCTTACGCATCTG
TGCGGTATTTCACACCGCATATATGGTGCACTCTCAGTACAATCTGCTCTGATGCCGCATAGTTAAGCCA
GTATACACTCCGCTATCGCTACGTGACTGGGTCATGGCTGCGCCCCGACACCCGCCAACACCCGCTGACG
CGCCCTGACGGGCTTGTCTGCTCCCGGCATCCGCTTACAGACAAGCTGTGACCGTCTCCGGGAGCTGCAT
GTGTCAGAGGTTTTCACCGTCATCACCGAAACGCGCGAGGCAGCTGCGGTAAAGCTCATCAGCGTGGTCG
TGAAGCGATTCACAGATGTCTGCCTGTTCATCCGCGTCCAGCTCGTTGAGTTTCTCCAGAAGCGTTAATG
TCTGGCTTCTGATAAAGCGGGCCATGTTAAGGGCGGTTTTTTCCTGTTTGGTCACTGATGCCTCCGTGTA
AGGGGGATTTCTGTTCATGGGGGTAATGATACCGATGAAACGAGAGAGGATGCTCACGATACGGGTTACT
GATGATGAACATGCCCGGTTACTGGAACGTTGTGAGGGTAAACAACTGGCGGTATGGATGCGGCGGGACC
AGAGAAAAATCACTCAGGGTCAATGCCAGCGCTTCGTTAATACAGATGTAGGTGTTCCACAGGGTAGCCA
GCAGCATCCTGCGATGCAGATCCGGAACATAATGGTGCAGGGCGCTGACTTCCGCGTTTCCAGACTTTAC
GAAACACGGAAACCGAAGACCATTCATGTTGTTGCTCAGGTCGCAGACGTTTTGCAGCAGCAGTCGCTTC
ACGTTCGCTCGCGTATCGGTGATTCATTCTGCTAACCAGTAAGGCAACCCCGCCAGCCTAGCCGGGTCCT
CAACGACAGGAGCACGATCATGCTAGTCATGCCCCGCGCCCACCGGAAGGAGCTGACTGGGTTGAAGGCT
CTCAAGGGCATCGGTCGAGATCCCGGTGCCTAATGAGTGAGCTAACTTACATTAATTGCGTTGCGCTCAC
TGCCCGCTTTCCAGTCGGGAAACCTGTCGTGCCAGCTGCATTAATGAATCGGCCAACGCGCGGGGAGAGG
CGGTTTGCGTATTGGGCGCCAGGGTGGTTTTTCTTTTCACCAGTGAGACGGGCAACAGCTGATTGCCCTT
CACCGCCTGGCCCTGAGAGAGTTGCAGCAAGCGGTCCACGCTGGTTTGCCCCAGCAGGCGAAAATCCTGT
TTGATGGTGGTTAACGGCGGGATATAACATGAGCTGTCTTCGGTATCGTCGTATCCCACTACCGAGATGT
CCGCACCAACGCGCAGCCCGGACTCGGTAATGGCGCGCATTGCGCCCAGCGCCATCTGATCGTTGGCAAC
CAGCATCGCAGTGGGAACGATGCCCTCATTCAGCATTTGCATGGTTTGTTGAAAACCGGACATGGCACTC
CAGTCGCCTTCCCGTTCCGCTATCGGCTGAATTTGATTGCGAGTGAGATATTTATGCCAGCCAGCCAGAC
GCAGACGCGCCGAGACAGAACTTAATGGGCCCGCTAACAGCGCGATTTGCTGGTGACCCAATGCGACCAG
ATGCTCCACGCCCAGTCGCGTACCGTCTTCATGGGAGAAAATAATACTGTTGATGGGTGTCTGGTCAGAG
ACATCAAGAAATAACGCCGGAACATTAGTGCAGGCAGCTTCCACAGCAATGGCATCCTGGTCATCCAGCG
GATAGTTAATGATCAGCCCACTGACGCGTTGCGCGAGAAGATTGTGCACCGCCGCTTTACAGGCTTCGAC
GCCGCTTCGTTCTACCATCGACACCACCACGCTGGCACCCAGTTGATCGGCGCGAGATTTAATCGCCGCG
ACAATTTGCGACGGCGCGTGCAGGGCCAGACTGGAGGTGGCAACGCCAATCAGCAACGACTGTTTGCCCG
CCAGTTGTTGTGCCACGCGGTTGGGAATGTAATTCAGCTCCGCCATCGCCGCTTCCACTTTTTCCCGCGT
TTTCGCAGAAACGTGGCTGGCCTGGTTCACCACGCGGGAAACGGTCTGATAAGAGACACCGGCATACTCT
GCGACATCGTATAACGTTACTGGTTTCACATTCACCACCCTGAATTGACTCTCTTCCGGGCGCTATCATG
CCATACCGCGAAAGGTTTTGCGCCATTCGATGGTGTCCGGGATCTCGACGCTCTCCCTTATGCGACTCCT
GCATTAGGAAGCAGCCCAGTAGTAGGTTGAGGCCGTTGAGCACCGCCGCCGCAAGGAATGGTGCATGCAA
GGAGATGGCGCCCAACAGTCCCCCGGCCACGGGGCCTGCCACCATACCCACGCCGAAACAAGCGCTCATG
AGCCCGAAGTGGCGAGCCCGATCTTCCCCATCGGTGATGTCGGCGATATAGGCGCCAGCAACCGCACCTG
TGGCGCCGGTGATGCCGGCCACGATGCGTCCGGCGTAGAGGATCGAGATCGATCTCGATCCCGCGAAATT
AATACGACTCACTATAGGGGAATTGTGAGCGGATAACAATTCCCCTCTAGAAATAATTTTGTTTAACTTT
AAGAAGGAGATATACATATGGTGGATCTGAAACGTTTGCGTCAGGAACCTGAAGTGTTCCATCGTGCGAT
TCGTGAGAAGGGTGTAGCACTGGACCTTGAAGCACTGTTAGCTGTCGACAAACAGCAGGAAGTGATCGCA
GACAAGCAGATGAGTGTCAAGGAGGACCTGGATAAAGTGGAGCCTGCTGTCATCGAGGCCCAGAACGCTG
TGAAGTCCATCAAGAAGCAGCACCTGGTGGAGGTGAGGTCCATGGCCAACCCTCCTGCAGCTGTGAAGCT
GGCTCTGGAGTCCATCTGCCTGCTGCTTGGTGAGAGCACCACGGACTGGAAGCAGATCCGCTCCATCATC
ATGAGAGAGAACTTCATCCCCACTATCGTCAACTTCTCGGCTGAGGAGATCAGTGATGCCATACGAGAGA
AGATGAAGAAAAACTACATGTCCAACCCCAGTTACAACTATGAGATCGTCAACCGGGCTTCCCTGGCTTG
TGGTCCTATGGTGAAGTGGGCGATTGCACAGCTCAATTATGCAGACATGTTAAAGCGAGTGGAGCCCCTG
AGGAATGAGCTGCAGAAGCTGGAAGATGATGCCAAGGACAACCAGCAGAAGCTTGAGGCACTTCTCCTGC
AAGTTCCTCTTCCACCTTGGCCTGGAGCACCAGTTGGAGGTGAAGAAGCTAATCGTGAAATCAAACGTGT
TGGCGGTCCACCTGAATTCTCATTCCCACCTCTAGACCATGTCGCTCTGATGGAGAAAAATGGCTGGTGG
GAACCACGTGCTTCTCAGGATAGTGGAAGCCGTTCTTACGCACTGAAAGGCGACCTGGCATCATACGAAG
AAGCACTGTTACGTTTCGCTGCAGACTTCATGGCTCGTCGTGGCTTTACTCCGGCAGATACTCCGAGCCG
TGCACGTGAAAAGGCATTTCTCGGTACTGGTCACTTTCCAGCATATCGTGATCAAGTCCGTGCTGAATCA
GAAACGGATACTTACACCACTGGAACCGCGGAAGTGGTTCTTAATGCTTTGCATAGTGGCGAGATCCTTC
CGTATGAAGCACTGCCTCTGCGTTATGCAGGCTATGCACCGGCGTTTCGTAGTGAAGCAGGTTCTTTTGG
CAAGGACGTCCGTGGTTTAATGCGTGTGCATCAGTTCCATAAGGTCGAACAGTACGTGCTGACTGAAGCG
AGCCTTGAAGCATCAGATCGTGCGTTTCAAGAACTCCTGGAGAATGCGGAAGAGATCTTACGTCTGCTGG
AACTTCCGTATCGTCTCGTCGAAGTGGCAACAGGAGATATGGGTCCAGGTAAGTGGCGTCAAGTGGATAT
CGAGGTGTATCTGCCTTCTGAAGGGCGTTATCGTGAAACGCATTCCTGTTCTGCACTGTTGGACTGGCAA
GCACGACGTGCTAATCTGCGGTACCGTGATCCAGAGGGTCGAGTTCGGTATGCCTACACCCTGAACAACA
CCGCATTAGCAACTCCCCGTATTCTGGCTATGTTACTGGAGAACCACCAACTGCAAGATGGTCGTGTTCG
TGTTCCTCAGGCTCTGATTCCGTACATGGGCAAAGAAGTTCTGGAGCCAGGTGCTGCTGAACAGAAACTG
ATTAGCGAGGAAGATCTGAACGGTCTCGAGCACCACCACCACCACCACCACCACTAATTGATTAATACCT
AGGCTGCTAAACAAAGCCCGAAAGGAAGCTGAGTTGGCTGCTGCCACCGCTGAGCAATAACTAGCATAAC
CCCTTGGGGCCTCTAAACGGGTCTTGAGGGGTTTTTTGCTGAAAGGAGGAACTATATCCGGAT
