>Addgene plasmid #22380 | SRS-MTBD(22/19), AB(monomer), wt | addgene partial sequence | sequence record 28314 | 22380 with T7-term
CGGGCTTTGTTTAGCAGCCTAGGTATTAATCAATTAGTGGTGGTGGTGGTGGTGGTGGTGCTCGAGACCG
TTCAGATCTTCCTCGCTAATCAGTTTCTGTTCAGCAGCACCTGGCTCCAGAACTTCTTTGCCCATGTACG
GAATCAGAGCCTGAGGAACACGAACACGACCATCTTGCAGTTGGTGGTTCTCCAGTAACATAGCCAGAAT
ACGGGGAGTTGCTAATGCGGTGTTGTTCAGGGTGTAGGCATACCGAACTCGACCCTCTGGATCACGGTAC
CGCAGATTAGCACGTCGTGCTTGCCAGTCCAACAGTGCAGAACAGGAATGCGTTTCACGATAACGCCCTT
CAGAAGGCAGATACACCTCGATATCCACTTGACGCCACTTACCTGGACCCATATCTCCTGTTGCCACTTC
GACGAGACGATACGGAAGTTCCAGCAGACGTAAGATCTCTTCCGCATTCTCCAGGAGTTCTTGAAACGCA
CGATCTGATGCTTCAAGGCTCGCTTCAGTCAGCACGTACTGTTCGACCTTATGGAACTGATGCACACGCA
TTAAACCACGGACGTCCTTGCCAAAAGAACCTGCTTCACTACGAAACGCCGGTGCATAGCCTGCATAACG
CAGAGGCAGTGCTTCATACGGAAGGATCTCGCCACTATGCAAAGCATTAAGAACCACTTCCGCGGTTCCA
GTGGTGTAAGTATCCGTTTCTGATTCAGCACGGACTTGATCACGATATGCTGGAAAGTGACCAGTACCGA
GAAATGCCTTTTCACGTGCACGGCTCGGAGTATCTGCCGGAGTAAAGCCACGACGAGCCATGAAGTCTGC
AGCGAAACGTAACAGTGCTTCTTCGTATGATGCCAGGTCGCCTTTCAGTGCGTAAGAACGGCTCCACTAT
CCTGAGAAGCACGTGGTTCCCACCAGCCATTTTCTC
